>Addgene plasmid #186692 | pBFC0687 | addgene full sequence | sequence record 371384 | Addgene NGS Result
CACAGGAACACTTAACGGCTGACATGGGCAAGTTTACTCATATATACTTTAGATTGATTTAAAACTTCAT
TTTTAATTTAAAAGGATCTAGGTGAAGATCCTTTTTGATAATCTCATGACCAAAATCCCTTAACGTGAGT
TTTCGTTCCACTGACACCTGCCCGAACCATATCTTTACACTTTATGCTTCCGGCTCGTATGTTGAAAGAG
GAGAAAGGATCAATGAACAGTCAGCAAAATCCTGATTTAGCTGTTCATCCCTTGGCAATTCCTATGGAAG
GCTTACTAGGAGAAAGTGCTACAACTCTTGAGAAGAATGTAATTGCCACACAACTCTCAGAGGAAGCCCA
AGTAAAGCTAGAGGTAATCCAAAGTTTACTGGAACCCTGCGATCGCACAACTTATGGGCAAAAGTTGCGG
GAAGCAGCAGAGAAACTAAATGTATCGTTGCGAACGGTACAAAGGTTGGTGAAAAACTGGGAACAAGATG
GCTTAGTCGGACTCACTCAAACAAGTAGGGCTGATAAAGGAAAACACCGCATTGGTGAGTTTTGGGAAAA
CTTCATTACCAAAACCTACAAGGAGGGTAACAAGGGAAGTAAACGTATGACCCCTAAACAAGTTGCTCTC
AGAGTCGAGGCTAAAGCCCGTGAATTAAAAGACTCTAAGCCGCCCAATTACAAAACCGTGTTACGGGTAT
TAGCACCCATTTTGGAAAAGCAACAAAAAGCCAAGAGTATCCGCAGTCCTGGTTGGAGAGGAACTACGCT
TTCGGTTAAAACCCGTGAAGGAAAAGATTTATCGGTTGATTACAGTAACCATGTTTGGCAATGTGACCAT
ACCCGCGTGGATGTGTTGCTGGTAGATCAACATGGTGAAATTTTAAGTCGTCCCTGGCTAACAACAGTAA
TTGATACTTACTCTCGTTGCATTATGGGTATCAACTTGGGCTTTGATGCACCCAGTTCTGGGGTAGTAGC
ATTAGCGTTACGCCATGCAATTCTACCAAAGCGTTACGGTTCCGAGTACAAACTGCATTGTGAGTGGGGA
ACCTATGGAAAACCAGAACATTTTTATACTGATGGCGGTAAAGACTTTCGCTCTAACCACTTGAGTCAGA
TTGGGGCGCAATTGGGATTTGTCTGTCATTTACGCGATCGCCCTTCTGAAGGTGGAGTAGTAGAACGTCC
CTTCAAAACATTAAATGACCAACTATTTTCAACGCTTCCTGGGTACACCGGATCTAATGTGCAGGAACGC
CCAGAAGATGCAGAGAAGGACGCAAGACTTACTTTGCGAGAACTAGAACAGTTACTTGTGCGTTACATCG
TAGATCGTTACAACCAAAGTATTGATGCGCGGATGGGCGACCAAACGCGCTTTGAGCGTTGGGAAGCAGG
ATTGCCTACAGTGCCAGTACCAATACCAGAACGAGATTTGGATATTTGTTTAATGAAGCAGTCACGGCGC
ACTGTGCAAAGAGGTGGTTGTTTGCAGTTTCAGAATTTAATGTATCGGGGGGAATATTTGGCAGGTTATG
CCGGAGAAACTGTCAACTTAAGGTTTGACCCCAGAGACATTACAACAATTTTGGTTTATCGCCAGGAAAA
CAATCAGGAAGTATTTCTGACTCGCGCTCACGCTCAAGGTTTGGAGACAGAGCAACTGGCATTAGATGAG
GCTGAGGCAGCAAGTCGCAGACTCCGTACCGCAGGGAAAACTATCAGTAACCAATCATTATTGCAAGAAG
TTGTTGACCGCGATGCTCTTGTCGCTACCAAGAAAAGCCGTAAGGAGCGTCAAAAATTGGAACAGACTGT
TTTGCGATCTGCTGCTGTTGATGAAAGTAATAGAGAATCCTTGCCTTCTCAAATAGTTGAACCAGATGAA
GTGGAATCTACAGAAACGGTTCACTCTCAATACGAAGATATTGAGGTGTGGGACTATGAACAACTTCGTG
AAGAATATGGGTTTTAAACAATGACAGAAGCTCAGGCGATCGCCAAGCAGTTGGGTGGGGTAAAACCGGA
TGATGAGTGGTTACAAGCTGAAATTGCTCGTCTTAAGGGTAAGAGCATTGTGCCTTTACAGCAGGTAAAA
ACTCTCCATGATTGGTTAGATGGCAAGCGCAAGGCAAGAAAATCTTGCCGAGTAGTTGGGGAATCGAGAA
CTGGCAAGACAGTTGCTTGTGATGCCTACAGATACAGGCACAAACCTCAGCAGGAAGCTGGACGACCTCC
AACTGTGCCTGTCGTTTATATTCGACCTCACCAAAAATGTGGCCCCAAGGATTTGTTTAAAAAGATTACT
GAGTACCTCAAGTATCGGGTAACAAAAGGGACTGTATCTGATTTTCGAGATAGGACGATAGAAGTACTCA
AGGGTTGTGGCGTAGAGATGCTAATTATTGATGAAGCTGACCGTCTTAAGCCTGAAACTTTTGCTGATGT
GCGAGATATTGCCGAAGATTTAGGAATTGCTGTGGTACTGGTAGGAACAGACCGTTTGGATGCGGTAATT
AAGCGGGATGAGCAGGTTCTCGAACGCTTTCGGGCGCATCTTCGCTTTGGTAAATTGTCGGGAGAGGATT
TTAAGAACACCGTAGAAATGTGGGAACAAATGGTTTTGAAACTGCCAGTATCTTCTAATCTAAAGAGCAA
GGAGATGCTACGGATTCTCACGTCAGCAACTGAAGGCTACATTGGTCGCCTTGATGAGATTCTTAGGGAA
GCTGCAATTCGTTCCTTATCAAGAGGATTGAAGAAGATTGACAAGGCTGTTTTACAGGAAGTAGCTAAGG
AGTACAAATGATAGAAGCACCAGATGTTAAACCTTGGCTATTCTTGATTAAACCCTATGAAGGGGAAAGC
CTGAGCCACTTTCTTGGCAGGTTCAGACGTGCCAACCATTTATCCGCAAGTGGATTGGGTACTTTGGCAG
GAATTGGTGCTATAGTGGCACGTTGGGAAAGATTTCATTTTAATCCTCGCCCTAGTCAGCAAGAATTGGA
AGCGATCGCATCTGTAGTAGAAGTGGATGCTCAAAGGTTAGCCCAGATGTTACCGCCTGCTGGAGTGGGA
ATGCAGCATGAGCCAATTCGCTTGTGTGGGGCTTGTTATGCCGAGTCGCCTTGTCACCGAATTGAATGGC
AGTACAAGTCGGTGTGGAAGTGCGATCGCCATCAACTCAAGATTTTAGCAAAGTGTCCAAACTGTCAAGC
ACCTTTTAAAATGCCTGCGCTGTGGGAGGATGGGTGCTGTCACAGATGTAGGATGCCGTTTGCAGAAATG
GCAAAGCTACAGAAGGTTTGATGATAAAACCAGAAAAAGGTGTGAAATTAACTAAGTCCCTGAATTGATC
TGGTTGTCCAAAAAATTTGTGCGATCGCATGGCAAGATTATTCCTACTATTGATGTGGCGTGAGTCGGAT
AACTTGCTCTAATGGGATCCCGGTTAATACCAATAGATCAGATATGAGTAATAAACATTACGACCTTTAC
CTGTGGTATTCACTGTTGGCACGACAACACCTTTATCGCGCCAATACTGTAGCTGACGACGCGAACAATT
AGTGATTTGAGCCGCTTCTGTGCTTGTGTAGAATTTTCCTTCCATAGAAATCATCCTACAGAAGTAGTTT
TTTAAATTTACATTTTTTAAAAGCACATTATGTATTCATGTGATATTATTTTTTTATGAGTCAAATAACT
ATTCAAGCTCGACTTATTTCCTTTGAATCAAACCGCCAACAACTCTGGAAGTTGATGGCAGATTTAAACA
CGCCGTTAATTAACGAACTGCTTTGCCAGTTAGGTCAACACCCCGACTTCGAGAAGTGGCAACAAAAGGG
TAAACTCCCGTCTACCGTTGTGAGCCAGTTATGTCAACCTCTCAAAACTGACCCTCGCTTTGCAGGTCAG
CCCAGCCGTTTATATATGTCGGCAATTCATATTGTGGACTACATCTACAAGTCCTGGCTGGCTATACAGA
AACGGCTTCAACAGCAGCTAGATGGAAAGACGCGCTGGCTAGAAATGCTCAATAGCGATGCTGAATTAGT
AGAACTTAGTGGTGACACTTTAGAGGCTATTCGTGTCAAAGCTGCTGAAATTTTGGCAATAGCTATGCCA
GCATCTGAGTCAGATAGCGCTTCACCTAAAGGGAAAAAAGGTAAAAAGGAGAAAAAACCCTCATCTTCTA
GCCCTAAGCGTAGTTTATCCAAGACATTATTTGACGCTTACCAAGAAACGGAAGATATCAAGAGCCGTAG
CGCCATCAGCTACCTGTTAAAAAATGGCTGCAAACTTACTGACAAAGAAGAAGATTCAGAAAAATTTGCT
AAACGTCGTCGTCAAGTTGAAATCCAAATTCAAAGGCTTACCGAAAAGTTAATAAGTCGGATGCCTAAAG
GTCGAGATTTGACCAATGCTAAATGGTTGGAGACACTCTTGACTGCTACAACCACTGTTGCTGAAGATAA
CGCCCAAGCCAAACGCTGGCAGGATATTCTGTTAACTCGATCAAGTTCTCTCCCATTCCCCCTTGTTTTT
GAAACCAACGAGGATATGGTTTGGTCAAAGAATCAAAAGGGTAGGCTGTGTGTTCACTTCAATGGCTTAA
GCGATTTAATTTTTGAGGTGTACTGCGGCAATCGTCAACTTCACTGGTTTCAACGCTTCCTAGAAGATCA
ACAGACTAAACGCAAAAGCAAAAATCAGCATTCTAGCGGCTTGTTCACACTCAGAAATGGTCATCTAGTT
TGGCTTGAAGGTGAGGGTAAAGGGGAACCTTGGAATCTTCACCACTTGACCCTTTACTGCTGTGTTGACA
ATCGCTTGTGGACAGAGGAGGGAACAGAAATCGTTCGCCAAGAGAAAGCAGATGAAATTACTAAATTCAT
CACAAACATGAAGAAGAAAAGCGATCTAAGCGATACACAGCAAGCTTTGATTCAACGTAAACAATCAACA
CTTACTCGAATAAACAATTCCTTTGAGCGTCCTAGCCAACCCCTTTATCAAGGTCAATCACACATTTTGG
TTGGAGTAAGCCTGGGACTAGAAAAACCTGCCACAGTAGCAGTAGTAGATGCGATCGCCAACAAAGTCTT
GGCTTACCGGAGTATTAAACAATTACTTGGCGACAATTACGAACTGCTAAATCGCCAAAGACGACAACAG
CAGTACCTATCTCACGAACGCCACAAAGCACAAAAAAACTTCTCTCCCAATCAATTTGGAGCATCTGAGT
TAGGGCAACATATAGACAGATTATTAGCTAAAGCAATTGTAGCGTTAGCGAGAACCTACAAAGCTGGCAG
TATTGTCTTGCCCAAGTTAGGGGATATGCGGGAGGTTGTCCAAAGTGAAATTCAAGCTATAGCAGAACAA
AAATTTCCCGGTTATATTGAAGGTCAGCAAAAATATGCCAAACAGTACCGGGTTAATGTTCATCGGTGGA
GCTACGGCAGATTAATTCAAAGCATTCAAAGTAAAGCAGCTCAAACAGGAATTGTGATTGAGGAGGGAAA
ACAACCTATTCGAGGTAGTCCCCACGACAAAGCAAAGGAATTAGCACTTTCTGCTTACAATCTCCGCCTA
ACTAGGCGAAGTTAAGTAAGGATCTCCAGGCATCAAATAAAACGAAAGGCTCAGTCGAAAGACTGGGCCT
TTCGTTTTATCTGTTGTTTGTCGGTGAACGCTCTCTACTAGACAGACCCTGACAGCTAGCTCAGTCCTAG
GTATAATGCTAGCATATTAATAGCGCCGCAATTCATGCTGCTTGCAGCCTCTGAATTTTGTTAAATGAGG
GTTAGTTTGACTGTATAAATACAGTCTTGCTTTCTGACCCTGGTAGCTGCTCACCCTGATGCTGCTGTCA
ATAGACAGGATAGGTGCGCTCCCAGCAATAAGGGCGCGGATGTACTGCTGTAGTGGCTACTGAATCACCC
CCGATCAAGGGGGAACCCTAAATGGGTTGAAAGGGAGACCGAGATCTCGAGGTCTCCGGCTCACCTTCGG
GTGGGCCTTTCTGCGCAGGTCCAAACCAGATGTCAACACAGCTACTGTACAGTGACAAATTATCTGTCGT
CGGTGACAGATTAATGTCATTGTGACTATTTAATTGTCGTCGTGACCCATCAGCGTTGCTTAATTAATTG
ATGACAAATTAAATGTCATCAGCCAGGGGTCCCCAATAATTACGATTTAAATTTGACATAAGCCTGTTCG
GTTCGTAAACTGTAATGCAAGTAGCGTATGCGCTCACGCAACTGGTCCAGAACCTTGACCGAACGCAGCG
GTGGTAACGGCGCAGTGGCGGTTTTCATGGCTTGTTATGACTGTTTTTTTGTACAGCCTATGCCTCGGGC
ATCCAAGCAGCAAGCGCGTTACGCCGTGGGTCGATGTTTGATGTTATGGAGCAGCAACGATGTTACGCAG
CAGCAACGATGTTACGCAGCAGGGCAGTCGCCCTAAAACAAAGTTAGGTGGCTCAAGTATGGGCATCATT
CGCACGTGTAGGCTCGGCCCTGACCAAGTCAAATCCATGCGGGCTGCTCTTGATCTTTTCGGTCGTGAGT
TCGGTGACGTAGCCACCTACTCCCAACATCAGCCGGATTCCGATTACCTCGGGAACTTGCTCCGTAGTAA
GACATTCATCGCGCTTGCTGCCTTCGACCAAGAAGCGGTTGTTGGCGCTCTCGCGGCTTACGTTCTGCCC
AAGTTTGAGCAGCCGCGTAGTGAAATCTATATCTATGATCTCGCAGTCTCCGGAGAGCACCGGAGGCAGG
GCATTGCCACCGCGCTCATCAATCTCCTCAAGCATGAGGCCAACGCGCTTGGTGCTTATGTGATCTACGT
GCAAGCAGATTACGGTGACGATCCCGCAGTGGCTCTCTATACAAAGTTGGGCATACGGGAAGAAGTGATG
CACTTTGATATCGACCCAAGTACCGCCACCTAACAATTCGTTCAAGCCGAGATCGGCTTCCCGGCCGCGG
AGTTGTTCGGTAAATTGGACAACGGTCCGCGCGTTGTCCTTTTCCGCTGCATAACCCTGCTTCGGGGTCA
TTATAGCGATTTTTTCGGTATATCCATCCTTTTTCGCACGATATACAGGATTTTGCCAAAGGGTTCGTGT
AGACTTTCCTTGGTGTATCCAACGGCGTCAGCCGAAAGTGAAACGTGATTTCATGCGTCATTTTGAACAT
TTTGTAAATCTTATTTAATAATGTGTGCGGCAATTCACATTTAATTTATGAATGTTTTCTTAACATCGCG
GCAACTCAAGAAACGGCAGGTTCGGATCTTAGCTACTAGAGAAAGAGGAGAAATACTAGATGCGTAAAGG
CGAGGAGCTGTTCACTGGTGTCGTCCCTATTCTGGTGGAACTGGATGGTGATGTCAACGGTCATAAGTTT
TCCGTGCGTGGCGAGGGTGAAGGTGACGCAACTAATGGTAAACTGACGCTGAAGTTCATCTGTACTACTG
GTAAACTGCCGGTTCCTTGGCCGACTCTGGTAACGACGCTGACTTATGGTGTTCAGTGCTTTGCTCGTTA
TCCGGACCATATGAAGCAGCATGACTTCTTCAAGTCCGCCATGCCGGAAGGCTATGTGCAGGAACGCACG
ATTTCCTTTAAGGATGACGGCACGTACAAAACGCGTGCGGAAGTGAAATTTGAAGGCGATACCCTGGTAA
ACCGCATTGAGCTGAAAGGCATTGACTTTAAAGAGGACGGCAATATCCTGGGCCATAAGCTGGAATACAA
TTTTAACAGCCACAATGTTTACATCACCGCCGATAAACAAAAAAATGGCATTAAAGCGAATTTTAAAATT
CGCCACAACGTGGAGGATGGCAGCGTGCAGCTGGCTGATCACTACCAGCAAAACACTCCAATCGGTGATG
GTCCTGTTCTGCTGCCAGACAATCACTATCTGAGCACGCAAAGCGTTCTGTCTAAAGATCCGAACGAGAA
ACGCGATCATATGGTTCTGCTGGAGTTCGTAACCGCAGCGGGCATCACGCATGGTATGGATGAACTGTAC
AAATGACCAGGCATCAAATAAAACGAAAGGCTCAGTCGAAAGACTGGGCCTTTCGTTTTATCTGTTGTTT
GTCGGTGAACGCTCTCTACTAGAGTCACACTGGCTCACCTTCGGGTGGGCCTTTCTGCGTTTATAGCTGT
AATACGACTCACTATAGGGGATAAGAGACGGCTCAACGCCCGTCTCACAGCCGACAGTCAATTTGTCATT
ATGAAAATACACAAAAGCTTTTTCCTATCTTGCAAAGCGACAGCTAATTTGTCACAATCACGGACAACGA
CATCTATTTTGTCACTGCAAAGAGGTTATGCTAAAACTGCCAAAGCGCTATAATCTATACTGTATAAGGA
TTTTACTGATGACAATAATTTGTCACAACGACATATAATTAGTCACTGTACAAGGAGGACTTTGGCAGGT
GCCTGCAGGATTCTTGCTTATCGGCCAGCCTCGCAGAGCAGGATTCCCGTTGAGCACCGCCAGGTGCGAA
TAAGGGACAGTGAAGAAGGAACACCCGCTCGCGGGTGGGCCTACTTCACCTATCCTGCCCGGCTGACGCC
GTTGGATACACCAAGGAAAGTCTACACGAACCCTTTGGCAAAATCCTGTATATCGTGCGAAAAAGGATGG
ATATACCGAAAAAATCGCTATAATGACCCCGAAGCAGGGTTATGCAGCGGAAAAGAATGTCATGATAATA
ATGGTTTCTTAGACGTCAGGTGGCACTTTTCGGGGAAATGTGCGCGGAACCCCTATTTGTTTATTTTTCT
AAATACATTCAAATATGTATCCGCTCATGAGACAATAACCCTGATAAATGCTTCAATAATATTGAAAAAG
GAAGAGTATGAGTATTCAACATTTCCGTGTCGCCCTTATTCCCTTTTTTGCGGCATTTTGCCTTCCTGTT
TTTGCTCACCCAGAAACGCTGGTGAAAGTAAAAGATGCTGAAGATCAGTTGGGTGCACGAGTGGGTTACA
TCGAACTGGATCTCAACAGCGGTAAGATCCTTGAGAGTTTTCGCCCCGAAGAACGTTTTCCAATGATGAG
CACTTTTAAAGTTCTGCTATGTGGCGCGGTATTATCCCGTATTGACGCCGGGCAAGAGCAACTCGGTCGC
CGCATACACTATTCTCAGAATGACTTGGTTGAGTACTCACCAGTCACAGAAAAGCATCTTACGGATGGCA
TGACAGTAAGAGAATTATGCAGTGCTGCCATAACCATGAGTGATAACACTGCGGCCAACTTACTTCTGAC
AACGATCGGAGGACCGAAGGAGCTAACCGCTTTTTTGCACAACATGGGGGATCATGTAACTCGCCTTGAT
CGTTGGGAACCGGAGCTGAATGAAGCCATACCAAACGACGAGCGTGACACCACGATGCCTGTAGCAATGG
CAACAACGTTGCGCAAACTATTAACTGGCGAACTACTTACTCTAGCTTCCCGGCAACAATTAATAGACTG
GATGGAGGCGGATAAAGTTGCAGGACCACTTCTGCGCTCGGCCCTTCCGGCTGGCTGGTTTATTGCTGAT
AAATCTGGAGCCGGTGAGCGTGGCTCTCGCGGTATCATTGCAGCACTGGGGCCAGATGGTAAGCCCTCCC
GTATCGTAGTTATCTACACGACGGGGAGTCAGGCAACTATGGATGAACGAAATAGACAGATCGCTGAGAT
AGGTGCCTCACTGATTAAGCATTGGTAACTGTCAGACCCGGCCACGATGCGTCCGGCGTAGAGGATCTGA
AGATCAGCAGTTCAACCTGTTGATAGTACGTACTAAGCTCTCATGTTTCACGTACTAAGCTCTCATGTTT
AACGTACTAAGCTCTCATGTTTAACGAACTAAACCCTCATGGCTAACGTACTAAGCTCTCATGGCTAACG
TACTAAGCTCTCATGTTTCACGTACTAAGCTCTCATGTTTGAACAATAAAATTAATATAAATCAGCAACT
TAAATAGCCTCTAAGGTTTTAAGTTTTATAAGAAAAAAAAGAATATATAAGGCTTTTAAAGCTTTTAAGG
TTTAACGGTTGTGGACAACAAGCCAGGGATGTAACGCACTGAGAAGCCCTTAGAGCCTCTCAAAGCAATT
TTGAGTGA
Features (pLannotate 1.2.2; 14 found; start..end, strand, type, name):
    174..204     +  promoter       lac promoter: promoter for the E. coli lac operon
   5634..5705    +  terminator     rrnB T1 terminator: transcription terminator T1 from the E. coli rrnB gene
   5720..5753    +  promoter       J23119 promoter: bacterial promoter (Registry of Standard Biological Parts BBa J23119)
   6008..6035    +  terminator     T7Te terminator: phage T7 early transcription terminator
   6213..6241    +  promoter       Pc promoter: intI1 (promoter lies within the coding sequence); class 1 integron promoter
   6430..6963    +  CDS            GmR: gentamycin acetyltransferase; aacC1; confers resistance to gentamycin
   7340..8053    +  CDS            superfolder GFP: GFP variant that folds robustly even when fused to poorly folded proteins (Pédelacq et al., 2006)
   8065..8136    +  terminator     rrnB T1 terminator: transcription terminator T1 from the E. coli rrnB gene
   8152..8179    +  terminator     T7Te terminator: phage T7 early transcription terminator
   8190..8208    +  promoter       T7 promoter: promoter for bacteriophage T7 RNA polymerase
   8492..8600    -  oriT           oriT: incP origin of transfer
   8793..8897    +  promoter       AmpR promoter: bla
   8898..9758    +  CDS            AmpR: β-lactamase; bla; confers resistance to ampicillin, carbenicillin, and related antibiotics
   9794..24      +  rep_origin     R6K γ ori (across the origin): γ replication origin from E. coli plasmid R6K; requires the R6K initiator protein pi for replication
