[The description below was written by a language model from this plasmid's Addgene catalogue record and pLannotate feature annotations shown in this document.]
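Description:
pBFC0687 is a roughly 10.2 kb bacterial expression and delivery plasmid carrying an all-in-one ShDART system, a CRISPR-associated transposase derived from the Scytonema hofmanni ShCAST components. The backbone uses the conditional R6K γ origin, which replicates only in hosts supplying the pi initiator protein (pir+ strains) and so behaves as a non-replicating suicide vector elsewhere. An RP4/incP oriT allows conjugative transfer into recipient bacteria. The plasmid is low copy and is selected with ampicillin through bla on the backbone, and with gentamicin through the marker in the transposon cargo.

A lac promoter lies upstream of the transposition machinery, which the record lists as tnsB, tnsC, tniQ and Cas12k. These coding sequences are not individually annotated in the feature table, but presumably occupy the large unannotated span between the lac promoter and the first rrnB T1 terminator. In this "original configuration", that terminator precedes a constitutive J23119 promoter that separately drives the guide RNA, followed by a T7Te terminator. The guide is a non-targeting stuffer (Sh_2xBsaI_NT) with two BsaI sites for cloning user-defined spacers. Downstream is the Tn7-like mini-transposon, whose cargo contains a Pc integron promoter with the gentamicin acetyltransferase gene, superfolder GFP, and rrnB T1 and T7Te terminators. The transposon ends themselves are not annotated. A 2xBsmBI site permits insertion of transposon barcodes.

The construct serves as a cloning-ready parent and non-targeting control for RNA-guided transposon insertion. Integrants can be selected by gentamicin resistance and tracked by fluorescence, in the context of species- and site-specific editing of bacteria within complex communities.
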