Addgene plasmid #186692: pBFC0687
Purpose: ShDART under control of Lac promoter, original configuration (pre-gRNA terminator and J23119 promoter), Sh_2xBsaI_NT gRNA, GmR+sfGFP cargo
Depositing lab: Jennifer Doudna. Depositing organization: University of California, Berkeley. Publication: Species- and site-specific genome editing in complex bacterial communities. Rubin BE, Diamond S, Cress BF, Crits-Christoph A, Lou YC, Borges AL, Shivram H, He C, Xu M, Zhou Z, Smith SJ, Rovinsky R, Smock DCJ, Tang K, Owens TK, Krishnappa N, Sachdeva R, Barrangou R, Deutschbauer AM, Banfield JF, Doudna JA. Nat Microbiol. 2022 Jan;7(1):34-47. doi: 10.1038/s41564-021-01014-7. Epub 2021 Dec 6. PubMed 34873292.
Backbone
  Vector backbone: R6K conditional origin, bla, RP4 oriT
  Vector type: Bacterial Expression
Growth in bacteria
  Bacterial resistance: Ampicillin and Gentamicin, 100 & 10 μg/mL
  Growth temperature: 37°C
  Growth strain: EC100D pir+
  Copy number: Low Copy
Gene/Insert 1
  Gene/Insert name: tnsB
  Species: Scytonema hofmanni
  Promoter: PLac
  Cloning method: Unknown
  Sequencing primers: 5′ unknown
Gene/Insert 2
  Gene/Insert name: tnsC
  Species: Scytonema hofmanni
Gene/Insert 3
  Gene/Insert name: tniQ
  Species: Scytonema hofmanni
Gene/Insert 4
  Gene/Insert name: Cas12k (alt name: ShCas12k)
  Species: Scytonema hofmanni
Gene/Insert 5
  Gene/Insert name: Sh_2xBsaI_NT (Guide Stuffer) gRNA
  Species: Scytonema hofmanni
Gene/Insert 6
  Gene/Insert name: Tn7 transposon
  Species: Scytonema hofmanni
Gene/Insert 7
  Gene/Insert name: GmR+sfGFP ShDART Cargo (alt name: gentmycin marker+sfGFP ShDART Cargo)
Resource information
  A portion of this plasmid was derived from a plasmid made by: Feng Zhang lab's ShCAST plasmids: Addgene #127921 and #127924
Terms and licenses: Academic/Nonprofit Terms; Industry Terms: Not Available to Industry
Depositor comments: Clone guides using the 2xBsaI cloning site. Clone Tn barcodes using the 2xBsmBI cloning site.
How to cite: pBFC0687 was a gift from Jennifer Doudna (Addgene plasmid # 186692 ; http://n2t.net/addgene:186692 ; RRID:Addgene_186692)
